>Addgene plasmid #143550 | TFORF1864 | addgene full sequence | sequence record 391396 | Addgene NGS Result
TTAATGTAGTCTTATGCAATACTCTTGTAGTCTTGCAACATGGTAACGATGAGTTAGCAACATGCCTTAC
AAGGAGAGAAAAAGCACCGTGCATGCCGATTGGTGGAAGTAAGGTGGTACGATCGTGCCTTATTAGGAAG
GCAACAGACGGGTCTGACATGGATTGGACGAACCACTGAATTGCCGCATTGCAGAGATATTGTATTTAAG
TGCCTAGCTCGATACATAAACGGGTCTCTCTGGTTAGACCAGATCTGAGCCTGGGAGCTCTCTGGCTAAC
TAGGGAACCCACTGCTTAAGCCTCAATAAAGCTTGCCTTGAGTGCTTCAAGTAGTGTGTGCCCGTCTGTT
GTGTGACTCTGGTAACTAGAGATCCCTCAGACCCTTTTAGTCAGTGTGGAAAATCTCTAGCAGTGGCGCC
CGAACAGGGACTTGAAAGCGAAAGGGAAACCAGAGGAGCTCTCTCGACGCAGGACTCGGCTTGCTGAAGC
GCGCACGGCAAGAGGCGAGGGGCGGCGACTGGTGAGTACGCCAAAAATTTTGACTAGCGGAGGCTAGAAG
GAGAGAGATGGGTGCGAGAGCGTCAGTATTAAGCGGGGGAGAATTAGATCGCGATGGGAAAAAATTCGGT
TAAGGCCAGGGGGAAAGAAAAAATATAAATTAAAACATATAGTATGGGCAAGCAGGGAGCTAGAACGATT
CGCAGTTAATCCTGGCCTGTTAGAAACATCAGAAGGCTGTAGACAAATACTGGGACAGCTACAACCATCC
CTTCAGACAGGATCAGAAGAACTTAGATCATTATATAATACAGTAGCAACCCTCTATTGTGTGCATCAAA
GGATAGAGATAAAAGACACCAAGGAAGCTTTAGACAAGATAGAGGAAGAGCAAAACAAAAGTAAGACCAC
CGCACAGCAAGCGGCCGCTGATCTTCAGACCTGGAGGAGGAGATATGAGGGACAATTGGAGAAGTGAATT
ATATAAATATAAAGTAGTAAAAATTGAACCATTAGGAGTAGCACCCACCAAGGCAAAGAGAAGAGTGGTG
CAGAGAGAAAAAAGAGCAGTGGGAATAGGAGCTTTGTTCCTTGGGTTCTTGGGAGCAGCAGGAAGCACTA
TGGGCGCAGCGTCAATGACGCTGACGGTACAGGCCAGACAATTATTGTCTGGTATAGTGCAGCAGCAGAA
CAATTTGCTGAGGGCTATTGAGGCGCAACAGCATCTGTTGCAACTCACAGTCTGGGGCATCAAGCAGCTC
CAGGCAAGAATCCTGGCTGTGGAAAGATACCTAAAGGATCAACAGCTCCTGGGGATTTGGGGTTGCTCTG
GAAAACTCATTTGCACCACTGCTGTGCCTTGGAATGCTAGTTGGAGTAATAAATCTCTGGAACAGATTTG
GAATCACACGACCTGGATGGAGTGGGACAGAGAAATTAACAATTACACAAGCTTAATACACTCCTTAATT
GAAGAATCGCAAAACCAGCAAGAAAAGAATGAACAAGAATTATTGGAATTAGATAAATGGGCAAGTTTGT
GGAATTGGTTTAACATAACAAATTGGCTGTGGTATATAAAATTATTCATAATGATAGTAGGAGGCTTGGT
AGGTTTAAGAATAGTTTTTGCTGTACTTTCTATAGTGAATAGAGTTAGGCAGGGATATTCACCATTATCG
TTTCAGACCCACCTCCCAACCCCGAGGGGACCCATGCATTGCATCTCAATTAGTCAGCAACCAGGTGTGG
AAAGTCCCCAGGCTCCCCAGCAGGCAGAAGTATGCAAAGCATGCGTCTCAATTAGTCAGCAACCATAGTC
CCGCCCCTAACTCCGCCCATCCCGCCCCTAACTCCGCCCAGTTCCGCCCATTCTCCGCCCCATGGCTGAC
TAATTTTTTTTATTTATGCAGAGGCCGAGGCCGCCTCGGCCTCTGAGCTATTCCAGAAGTAGTGAGGAGG
CTTTTTTGGAGGCCTAGGCTTTTGCAAAAAGCTTTCTAGAGGTACCACCGGAGCTTACCATGACCGAGTA
CAAGCCCACGGTGCGCCTCGCCACCCGCGACGACGTCCCCAGGGCCGTACGCACCCTCGCCGCCGCGTTC
GCCGACTACCCCGCCACGCGCCACACCGTCGATCCGGACCGCCACATCGAGCGGGTCACCGAGCTGCAAG
AACTCTTCCTCACGCGCGTCGGGCTCGACATCGGCAAGGTGTGGGTCGCGGACGACGGCGCCGCCGTGGC
GGTCTGGACCACGCCGGAGAGCGTCGAAGCGGGGGCGGTGTTCGCCGAGATCGGCCCGCGCATGGCCGAG
TTGAGCGGTTCCCGGCTGGCCGCGCAGCAACAGATGGAAGGCCTCCTGGCGCCGCACCGGCCCAAGGAGC
CCGCGTGGTTCCTGGCCACCGTCGGCGTCTCGCCCGACCACCAGGGCAAGGGTCTGGGCAGCGCCGTCGT
GCTCCCCGGAGTGGAGGCGGCCGAGCGCGCCGGGGTGCCCGCCTTCCTGGAGACCTCCGCGCCCCGCAAC
CTCCCCTTCTACGAGCGGCTCGGCTTCACCGTCACCGCCGACGTCGAGGTGCCCGAAGGACCGCGCACCT
GGTGCATGACCCGCAAGCCCGGTGCCAGTTAACGAATTCTAGATCTTGAGACAAATGGCAGTATTCATCC
ACAATTTTAAAAGAAAAGGGGGGATTGGGGGGTACAGTGCAGGGGAAAGAATAGTAGACATAATAGCAAC
AGACATACAAACTAAAGAATTACAAAAACAAATTACAAAAATTCAAAATTTTCGGGTTTATTACAGGGAC
AGCAGAGATCCACTTTGGCGCCGGCTCGAGGCCTGCAGGTGCAAAGATGGATAAAGTTTTAAACAGAGAG
GAATCTTTGCAGCTAATGGACCTTCTAGGTCTTGAAAGGAGTGGGAATTGGCTCCGGTGCCCGTCAGTGG
GCAGAGCGCACATCGCCCACAGTCCCCGAGAAGTTGGGGGGAGGGGTCGGCAATTGAACCGGTGCCTAGA
GAAGGTGGCGCGGGGTAAACTGGGAAAGTGATGTCGTGTACTGGCTCCGCCTTTTTCCCGAGGGTGGGGG
AGAACCGTATATAAGTGCAGTAGTCGCCGTGAACGTTCTTTTTCGCAACGGGTTTGCCGCCAGAACACAG
GTAAGTGCCGTGTGTGGTTCCCGCGGGCCTGGCCTCTTTACGGGTTATGGCCCTTGCGTGCCTTGAATTA
CTTCCACCTGGCTGCAGTACGTGATTCTTGATCCCGAGCTTCGGGTTGGAAGTGGGTGGGAGAGTTCGAG
GCCTTGCGCTTAAGGAGCCCCTTCGCCTCGTGCTTGAGTTGAGGCCTGGCCTGGGCGCTGGGGCCGCCGC
GTGCGAATCTGGTGGCACCTTCGCGCCTGTCTCGCTGCTTTCGATAAGTCTCTAGCCATTTAAAATTTTT
GATGACCTGCTGCGACGCTTTTTTTCTGGCAAGATAGTCTTGTAAATGCGGGCCAAGATCTGCACACTGG
TATTTCGGTTTTTGGGGCCGCGGGCGGCGACGGGGCCCGTGCGTCCCAGCGCACATGTTCGGCGAGGCGG
GGCCTGCGAGCGCGGCCACCGAGAATCGGACGGGGGTAGTCTCAAGCTGGCCGGCCTGCTCTGGTGCCTG
GCCTCGCGCCGCCGTGTATCGCCCCGCCCTGGGCGGCAAGGCTGGCCCGGTCGGCACCAGTTGCGTGAGC
GGAAAGATGGCCGCTTCCCGGCCCTGCTGCAGGGAGCTCAAAATGGAGGACGCGGCGCTCGGGAGAGCGG
GCGGGTGAGTCACCCACACAAAGGAAAAGGGCCTTTCCGTCCTCAGCCGTCGCTTCATGTGACTCCACGG
AGTACCGGGCGCCGTCCAGGCACCTCGATTAGTTCTCGAGCTTTTGGAGTACGTCGTCTTTAGGTTGGGG
GGAGGGGTTTTATGCGATGGAGTTTCCCCACACTGAGTGGGTGGAGACTGAAGTTAGGCCAGCTTGGCAC
TTGATGTAATTCTCCTTGGAATTTGCCCTTTTTGAGTTTGGATCTTGGTTCATTCTCAAGCCTCAGACAG
TGGTTCAAAGTTTTTTTCTTCCATTTCAGGTGTCGTGAGGCTAGCACCGCCACCATGGTTCACTCCAGCA
TGGGGGCTCCAGAAATAAGAATGTCTAAGCCCCTGGAGGCCGAGAAGCAAGGTCTGGACTCCCCATCAGA
GCACACAGACACCGAAAGAAATGGACCAGACACTAATCATCAGAACCCCCAAAATAAGACCTCCCCATTC
TCCGTGTCCCCAACTGGCCCCAGTACAAAGATCAAGGCTGAAGACCCCAGTGGCGATTCAGCCCCAGCAG
CACCCCTGCCCCCTCAGCCGGCCCAGCCTCATCTGCCCCAGGCCCAACTCATGTTGACGGGCAGCCAGCT
AGCTGGGGACATACAGCAGCTCCTCCAGCTCCAGCAGCTGGTGCTTGTGCCAGGCCACCACCTCCAGCCA
CCTGCTCAGTTCCTGCTACCGCAGGCCCAGCAGAGCCAGCCAGGCCTGCTACCGACACCAAATCTATTCC
AGCTACCTCAGCAAACCCAGGGAGCTCTTCTGACCTCCCAGCCCCGGGCCGGGCTTCCCACACAGGCCGT
GACCCGCCCTACGCTGCCCGACCCGCACCTCTCGCACCCGCAGCCCCCCAAATGCTTGGAGCCACCATCC
CACCCCGAGGAGCCCAGTGATCTGGAGGAGCTGGAGCAATTCGCCCGCACCTTCAAGCAACGCCGCATCA
AGCTGGGCTTCACGCAGGGTGATGTGGGCCTGGCCATGGGCAAGCTCTACGGCAACGACTTCAGCCAGAC
GACCATTTCCCGCTTCGAGGCCCTCAACCTGAGCTTCAAGAACATGTGCAAACTCAAGCCCCTCCTGGAG
AAGTGGCTCAACGATGCAGAGACTATGTCTGTGGACTCAAGCCTGCCCAGCCCCAACCAGCTGAGCAGCC
CCAGCCTGGGTTTCGACGGCCTGCCCGGCCGGAGACGCAAGAAGAGGACCAGCATCGAGACAAACGTCCG
CTTCGCCTTAGAGAAGAGTTTTCTAGCGAACCAGAAGCCTACCTCAGAGGAGATCCTGCTGATCGCCGAG
CAGCTGCACATGGAGAAGGAAGTGATCCGCGTCTGGTTCTGCAACCGGCGCCAGAAGGAGAAACGCATCA
ACCCCTGCAGTGCGGCCCCCATGCTGCCCAGCCCAGGGAAGCCGGCCAGCTACAGCCCCCATATGGTCAC
ACCCCAAGGGGGCGCGGGGACCTTACCGTTGTCCCAAGCTTCCAGCAGTCTGAGCACAACAGTTACTACC
TTATCCTCAGCTGTGGGGACGCTCCACCCCAGCCGGACAGCTGGAGGGGGTGGGGGCGGGGGCGGGGCTG
CGCCCCCCCTCAATTCCATCCCCTCTGTCACTCCCCCACCCCCGGCCACCACCAACAGCACAAACCCCAG
CCCTCAAGGCAGCCACTCGGCTATCGGCTTGTCAGGCCTGAACCCCAGCACGGGCCCTGGCCTCTGGTGG
AACCCTGCCCCTTACCAGCCTTAGTAATGAACTAGTCCGTAACTTGAAAGTATTTCGATTTCTTGGCTTT
ATATATCTTGTGGAAAGGACGAACGTCAAATACTTATGGAGACGTAACGCGTTAAGTCGACAATCAACCT
CTGGATTACAAAATTTGTGAAAGATTGACTGGTATTCTTAACTATGTTGCTCCTTTTACGCTATGTGGAT
ACGCTGCTTTAATGCCTTTGTATCATGCTATTGCTTCCCGTATGGCTTTCATTTTCTCCTCCTTGTATAA
ATCCTGGTTGCTGTCTCTTTATGAGGAGTTGTGGCCCGTTGTCAGGCAACGTGGCGTGGTGTGCACTGTG
TTTGCTGACGCAACCCCCACTGGTTGGGGCATTGCCACCACCTGTCAGCTCCTTTCCGGGACTTTCGCTT
TCCCCCTCCCTATTGCCACGGCGGAACTCATCGCCGCCTGCCTTGCCCGCTGCTGGACAGGGGCTCGGCT
GTTGGGCACTGACAATTCCGTGGTGTTGTCGGGGAAATCATCGTCCTTTCCTTGGCTGCTCGCCTGTGTT
GCCACCTGGATTCTGCGCGGGACGTCCTTCTGCTACGTCCCTTCGGCCCTCAATCCAGCGGACCTTCCTT
CCCGCGGCCTGCTGCCGGCTCTGCGGCCTCTTCCGCGTCTTCGCCTTCGCCCTCAGACGAGTCGGATCTC
CCTTTGGGCCGCCTCCCCGCGTCGACTTTAAGACCAATGACTTACAAGGCAGCTGTAGATCTTAGCCACT
TTTTAAAAGAAAAGGGGGGACTGGAAGGGCTAATTCACTCCCAACGAAGACAAGATCTGCTTTTTGCTTG
TACTGGGTCTCTCTGGTTAGACCAGATCTGAGCCTGGGAGCTCTCTGGCTAACTAGGGAACCCACTGCTT
AAGCCTCAATAAAGCTTGCCTTGAGTGCTTCAAGTAGTGTGTGCCCGTCTGTTGTGTGACTCTGGTAACT
AGAGATCCCTCAGACCCTTTTAGTCAGTGTGGAAAATCTCTAGCAGTACGTATAGTAGTTCATGTCATCT
TATTATTCAGTATTTATAACTTGCAAAGAAATGAATATCAGAGAGTGAGAGGAACTTGTTTATTGCAGCT
TATAATGGTTACAAATAAAGCAATAGCATCACAAATTTCACAAATAAAGCATTTTTTTCACTGCATTCTA
GTTGTGGTTTGTCCAAACTCATCAATGTATCTTATCATGTCTGGCTCTAGCTATCCCGCCCCTAACTCCG
CCCATCCCGCCCCTAACTCCGCCCAGTTCCGCCCATTCTCCGCCCCATGGCTGACTAATTTTTTTTATTT
ATGCAGAGGCCGAGGCCGCCTCGGCCTCTGAGCTATTCCAGAAGTAGTGAGGAGGCTTTTTTGGAGGCCT
AGGGACGTACCCAATTCGCCCTATAGTGAGTCGTATTACGCGCGCTCACTGGCCGTCGTTTTACAACGTC
GTGACTGGGAAAACCCTGGCGTTACCCAACTTAATCGCCTTGCAGCACATCCCCCTTTCGCCAGCTGGCG
TAATAGCGAAGAGGCCCGCACCGATCGCCCTTCCCAACAGTTGCGCAGCCTGAATGGCGAATGGG
[124 nt withheld, positions 7136-7259]
C
[91 nt withheld, positions 7261-7351]
A
[49 nt withheld, positions 7353-7401]
CCTTTGACGTTGGAGTCCACGTTCTTT
[37 nt withheld, positions 7429-7465]
ACCCTATCTCGGTCTATTCTTTTGATTTATAAGGGATTTTGCCGATTTCGGCCTATTGGTTAAAAAATGA
GCTGATTTAACAAAAATTTAACGCGAATTTTAACAAAATATTAACGCTTACAATTTAGGTGGCACTTTTC
GGGGAAATGTGCGCGGAACCCCTATTTGTTTATTTTTCTAAATACATTCAAATATGTATCCGCTCATGAG
ACAATAACCCTGATAAATGCTTCAATAATATTGAAAAAGGAAGAGTATGAGTATTCAACATTTCCGTGTC
GCCCTTATTCCCTTTTTTGCGGCATTTTGCCTTCCTGTTTTTGCTCACCCAGAAACGCTGGTGAAAGTAA
AAGATGCTGAAGATCAGTTGGGTGCACGAGTGGGTTACATCGAACTGGATCTCAACAGCGGTAAGATCCT
TGAGAGTTTTCGCCCCGAAGAACGTTTTCCAATGATGAGCACTTTTAAAGTTCTGCTATGTGGCGCGGTA
TTATCCCGTATTGACGCCGGGCAAGAGCAACTCGGTCGCCGCATACACTATTCTCAGAATGACTTGGTTG
AGTACTCACCAGTCACAGAAAAGCATCTTACGGATGGCATGACAGTAAGAGAATTATGCAGTGCTGCCAT
AACCATGAGTGATAACACTGCGGCCAACTTACTTCTGACAACGATCGGAGGACCGAAGGAGCTAACCGCT
TTTTTGCACAACATGGGGGATCATGTAACTCGCCTTGATCGTTGGGAACCGGAGCTGAATGAAGCCATAC
CAAACGACGAGCGTGACACCACGATGCCTGTAGCAATGGCAACAACGTTGCGCAAACTATTAACTGGCGA
ACTACTTACTCTAGCTTCCCGGCAACAATTAATAGACTGGATGGAGGCGGATAAAGTTGCAGGACCACTT
CTGCGCTCGGCCCTTCCGGCTGGCTGGTTTATTGCTGATAAATCTGGAGCCGGTGAGCGTGGGTCTCGCG
GTATCATTGCAGCACTGGGGCCAGATGGTAAGCCCTCCCGTATCGTAGTTATCTACACGACGGGGAGTCA
GGCAACTATGGATGAACGAAATAGACAGATCGCTGAGATAGGTGCCTCACTGATTAAGCATTGGTAACTG
TCAGACCAAGTTTACTCATATATACTTTAGATTGATTTAAAACTTCATTTTTAATTTAAAAGGATCTAGG
TGAAGATCCTTTTTGATAATCTCATGACCAAAATCCCTTAACGTGAGTTTTCGTTCCACTGAGCGTCAGA
CCCCGTAGAAAAGATCAAAGGATCTTCTTGAGATCCTTTTTTTCTGCGCGTAATCTGCTGCTTGCAAACA
AAAAAACCACCGCTACCAGCGGTGGTTTGTTTGCCGGATCAAGAGCTACCAACTCTTTTTCCGAAGGTAA
CTGGCTTCAGCAGAGCGCAGATACCAAATACTGTTCTTCTAGTGTAGCCGTAGTTAGGCCACCACTTCAA
GAACTCTGTAGCACCGCCTACATACCTCGCTCTGCTAATCCTGTTACCAGTGGCTGCTGCCAGTGGCGAT
AAGTCGTGTCTTACCGGGTTGGACTCAAGACGATAGTTACCGGATAAGGCGCAGCGGTCGGGCTGAACGG
GGGGTTCGTGCACACAGCCCAGCTTGGAGCGAACGACCTACACCGAACTGAGATACCTACAGCGTGAGCT
ATGAGAAAGCGCCACGCTTCCCGAAGGGAGAAAGGCGGACAGGTATCCGGTAAGCGGCAGGGTCGGAACA
GGAGAGCGCACGAGGGAGCTTCCAGGGGGAAACGCCTGGTATCTTTATAGTCCTGTCGGGTTTCGCCACC
TCTGACTTGAGCGTCGATTTTTGTGATGCTCGTCAGGGGGGCGGAGCCTATGGAAAAACGCCAGCAACGC
GGCCTTTTTACGGTTCCTGGCCTTTTGCTGGCCTTTTGCTCACATGTTCTTTCCTGCGTTATCCCCTGAT
TCTGTGGATAACCGTATTACCGCCTTTGAGTGAGCTGATACCGCTCGCCGCAGCCGAACGACCGAGCGCA
GCGAGTCAGTGAGCGAGGAAGCGGAAGAGCGCCCAATACGCAAACCGCCTCTCCCCGCGCGTTGGCCGAT
TCATTAATGCAGCTGGCACGACAGGTTTCCCGACTGGAAAGCGGGCAGTGAGCGCAACGCAATTAATGTG
AGTTAGCTCACTCATTAGGCACCCCAGGCTTTACACTTTATGCTTCCGGCTCGTATGTTGTGTGGAATTG
TGAGCGGATAACAATTTCACACAGGAAACAGCTATGACCATGATTACGCCAAGCGCGCAATTAACCCTCA
CTAAAGGGAACAAAAGCTGGAGCTGCAAGC
Features (pLannotate 1.2.2; 31 found; start..end, strand, type, name):
      5..231     +  promoter       RSV promoter: Rous sarcoma virus enhancer/promoter
    232..412     +  LTR            5' LTR (truncated): truncated 5' long terminal repeat (LTR) from HIV-1
    459..584     +  misc_feature   HIV-1 Ψ: packaging signal of human immunodeficiency virus type 1
    568..931     +  CDS            HIV-1 gag (fragment): gag protein from human immunodeficiency virus 1; gag
   1077..1310    +  misc_feature   RRE: The Rev response element (RRE) of HIV-1 allows for Rev-dependent mRNA export from the nucleus to the cytoplasm.
   1687..1713    +  CDS            Rev (fragment): human immunodeficiency virus 1 (HIV-1) Rev protein; rev; enhances nuclear export of unspliced and incompletely spliced viral mRNAs
   1720..1743    +  promoter       SV40 promoter (fragment): SV40 early promoter
   1744..1815    +  promoter       SV40 promoter (fragment): SV40 enhancer and early promoter
   1839..1974    +  rep_origin     SV40 ori: SV40 origin of replication
   2020..2616    +  CDS            PuroR (fragment): puromycin N-acetyltransferase; pac from Streptomyces; confers resistance to puromycin
   2665..2782    +  misc_feature   cPPT/CTS: central polypurine tract and central termination sequence of HIV-1
   2847..2913    +  CDS            small t antigen (fragment): SV40 (simian virus 40) small t antigen
   2920..4098    +  promoter       EF-1α promoter: strong constitutive promoter for human elongation factor EF-1α
   4115..5551    +  CDS            POU2F2: PO2F2_HUMAN - Also known as OCT2, OTF2. Experimental evidence at protein level: Swiss-Prot protein existence level 1. [Isoform 5]: Activates the U2 small nuclear RNA (snRNA) promoter. From Homo sapiens (Human).
   5567..5620    +  promoter       U6 promoter (fragment): RNA polymerase III promoter for human U6 snRNA
   5662..6250    +  misc_feature   WPRE: woodchuck hepatitis virus posttranscriptional regulatory element
   6301..6320    +  misc_feature   cPPT/CTS (fragment): central polypurine tract and central termination sequence of HIV-1
   6322..6555    +  LTR            3' LTR (ΔU3): self-inactivating 3' long terminal repeat (LTR) from HIV-1
   6633..6754    +  polyA_signal   SV40 poly(A) signal: SV40 polyadenylation signal
   6794..6929    +  rep_origin     SV40 ori: SV40 origin of replication
   6950..6968    -  promoter       T7 promoter: promoter for bacteriophage T7 RNA polymerase
   6976..7131    +  CDS            lacZα (fragment): LacZα fragment of β-galactosidase; lacZ fragment
   7136..7564    +  rep_origin     f1 ori (sequence partly withheld): f1 bacteriophage origin of replication; arrow indicates direction of (+) strand synthesis
   7617..7721    +  promoter       AmpR promoter: bla
   7722..8582    +  CDS            AmpR: β-lactamase; bla; confers resistance to ampicillin, carbenicillin, and related antibiotics
   8753..9341    +  rep_origin     ori: high-copy-number ColE1/pMB1/pBR322/pUC origin of replication
   9524..9616    +  CDS            lacI (fragment): lac repressor; lacI; The lac repressor binds to the lac operator to inhibit transcription in E. coli. This inhibition can be relieved by adding lactose or isopropyl-β-D-thiogalactopyranoside (IPTG).
   9629..9650    +  protein_bind   CAP binding site: CAP binding activates transcription in the presence of cAMP. E. coli catabolite activator protein
   9665..9695    +  promoter       lac promoter: promoter for the E. coli lac operon
   9703..9719    +  protein_bind   lac operator: The lac repressor binds to the lac operator to inhibit transcription in E. coli. This inhibition can be relieved by adding lactose or isopropyl-β-D-thiogalactopyranoside (IPTG). lac repressor encoded by lacI
   9764..9782    +  promoter       T3 promoter: promoter for bacteriophage T3 RNA polymerase
