[The description below was written by a language model from this plasmid's Addgene catalogue record and pLannotate feature annotations shown in this document.]
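Description:
TFORF1864 is a lentiviral mammalian expression plasmid built on the pLX_TRC317 backbone and carrying the human transcription factor POU2F2 (also known as OCT2 or OTF2). It belongs to a barcoded transcription factor ORF collection in which each construct carries a unique 24-bp barcode, so that the overexpressed factor can be identified in pooled screens. In bacteria it is maintained through a high-copy ColE1/pUC-type origin and selected with ampicillin via the β-lactamase gene. An f1 origin and remnants of a lac/T7/T3 cloning region are also present in the backbone. The depositor warns that the plasmid may recombine, as is common for vectors with repeated LTRs.

The viral portion has a third-generation, self-inactivating layout. An RSV promoter drives a truncated HIV-1 5' LTR, followed by the Ψ packaging signal with a partial gag sequence, the Rev response element for Rev-dependent nuclear export of the genomic RNA, a cPPT/CTS element, and a ΔU3 3' LTR followed by an SV40 polyadenylation signal. Between the LTRs there are two expression units. An SV40 early promoter/origin region drives puromycin N-acetyltransferase, which allows selection of transduced cells. Downstream, the strong constitutive EF-1α promoter drives the POU2F2 open reading frame, and a WPRE after the ORF enhances transcript stability and expression. The barcode is not annotated in the feature table. A short match to U6 promoter sequence lies between the ORF and the WPRE, but its function is not stated in the record. The annotated sequence length matches the listed backbone plus insert sizes. The construct is intended for constitutive overexpression of POU2F2 after lentiviral delivery, for example in directed differentiation screens.
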