Addgene plasmid #143550: TFORF1864
Purpose: Lentiviral vector for overexpressing transcription factor ORFs with unique 24-bp barcodes. Barcodes facilitate identification of transcription factors in pooled screens.
Depositing lab: Feng Zhang. Depositing organization: Broad Institute. Publication: A transcription factor atlas of directed differentiation. Joung J, Ma S, Tay T, Geiger-Schuller KR, Kirchgatterer PC, Verdine VK, Guo B, Arias-Garcia MA, Allen WE, Singh A, Kuksenko O, Abudayyeh OO, Gootenberg JS, Fu Z, Macrae RK, Buenrostro JD, Regev A, Zhang F. Cell. 2023 Jan 5;186(1):209-229.e26. doi: 10.1016/j.cell.2022.11.026. PubMed 36608654.
Backbone
  Vector backbone: pLX_TRC317
  Backbone manufacturer: Broad Institute Genetic Perturbation Platform
  Backbone size w/o insert (bp): 8264
  Vector type: Mammalian Expression, Lentiviral
  Selectable markers: Puromycin
Growth in bacteria
  Bacterial resistance: Ampicillin, 100 μg/mL
  Growth temperature: 37°C
  Growth strain: NEB Stable
  Copy number: High Copy
Gene/Insert
  Gene/Insert name: POU2F2
  Species: H. sapiens (human)
  Insert size (bp): 1541
  Entrez Gene: POU2F2 (a.k.a. OCT2, OTF2, Oct-2)
  Promoter: EF1a
  Cloning method: Unknown
  Sequencing primers: 5′ GGGTGGAGACTGAAGTTAGGCCAG; 3′ CACATAGCGTAAAAGGAGCAACATAG
Terms and licenses: Academic/Nonprofit Terms; Industry Terms: Not Available to Industry
Depositor comments: NM_001207025,ENST00000526816 . The transcription factor ORF portion of this plasmid was synthesized by Genewiz. Please test multiple small colonies in case of plasmid recombination. To make this collection available in a timely manner, a portion of this collection was not fully sequenced by Addgene. If an Addgene verified full plasmid sequence is not available, please contact us prior to placing an order to request the full sequence.
How to cite: TFORF1864 was a gift from Feng Zhang (Addgene plasmid # 143550 ; http://n2t.net/addgene:143550 ; RRID:Addgene_143550)
