>Addgene plasmid #143550 | TFORF1864 | depositor partial sequence | sequence record 282780 | Insert
ACCGCCACCATGGTTCACTCCAGCATGGGGGCTCCAGAAATAAGAATGTCTAAGCCCCTGGAGGCCGAGA
AGCAAGGTCTGGACTCCCCATCAGAGCACACAGACACCGAAAGAAATGGACCAGACACTAATCATCAGAA
CCCCCAAAATAAGACCTCCCCATTCTCCGTGTCCCCAACTGGCCCCAGTACAAAGATCAAGGCTGAAGAC
CCCAGTGGCGATTCAGCCCCAGCAGCACCCCTGCCCCCTCAGCCGGCCCAGCCTCATCTGCCCCAGGCCC
AACTCATGTTGACGGGCAGCCAGCTAGCTGGGGACATACAGCAGCTCCTCCAGCTCCAGCAGCTGGTGCT
TGTGCCAGGCCACCACCTCCAGCCACCTGCTCAGTTCCTGCTACCGCAGGCCCAGCAGAGCCAGCCAGGC
CTGCTACCGACACCAAATCTATTCCAGCTACCTCAGCAAACCCAGGGAGCTCTTCTGACCTCCCAGCCCC
GGGCCGGGCTTCCCACACAGGCCGTGACCCGCCCTACGCTGCCCGACCCGCACCTCTCGCACCCGCAGCC
CCCCAAATGCTTGGAGCCACCATCCCACCCCGAGGAGCCCAGTGATCTGGAGGAGCTGGAGCAATTCGCC
CGCACCTTCAAGCAACGCCGCATCAAGCTGGGCTTCACGCAGGGTGATGTGGGCCTGGCCATGGGCAAGC
TCTACGGCAACGACTTCAGCCAGACGACCATTTCCCGCTTCGAGGCCCTCAACCTGAGCTTCAAGAACAT
GTGCAAACTCAAGCCCCTCCTGGAGAAGTGGCTCAACGATGCAGAGACTATGTCTGTGGACTCAAGCCTG
CCCAGCCCCAACCAGCTGAGCAGCCCCAGCCTGGGTTTCGACGGCCTGCCCGGCCGGAGACGCAAGAAGA
GGACCAGCATCGAGACAAACGTCCGCTTCGCCTTAGAGAAGAGTTTTCTAGCGAACCAGAAGCCTACCTC
AGAGGAGATCCTGCTGATCGCCGAGCAGCTGCACATGGAGAAGGAAGTGATCCGCGTCTGGTTCTGCAAC
CGGCGCCAGAAGGAGAAACGCATCAACCCCTGCAGTGCGGCCCCCATGCTGCCCAGCCCAGGGAAGCCGG
CCAGCTACAGCCCCCATATGGTCACACCCCAAGGGGGCGCGGGGACCTTACCGTTGTCCCAAGCTTCCAG
CAGTCTGAGCACAACAGTTACTACCTTATCCTCAGCTGTGGGGACGCTCCACCCCAGCCGGACAGCTGGA
GGGGGTGGGGGCGGGGGCGGGGCTGCGCCCCCCCTCAATTCCATCCCCTCTGTCACTCCCCCACCCCCGG
CCACCACCAACAGCACAAACCCCAGCCCTCAAGGCAGCCACTCGGCTATCGGCTTGTCAGGCCTGAACCC
CAGCACGGGCCCTGGCCTCTGGTGGAACCCTGCCCCTTACCAGCCTTAGTAATGAACTAGTCCGTAACTT
GAAAGTATTTCGATTTCTTGGCTTTATATATCTTGTGGAAAGGACGAACGTCAAATACTTATGGAGACGT
A
