>Addgene plasmid #143550 | TFORF1864 | depositor partial sequence | sequence record 282781 | Barcode
ACGTCAAATACTTATGGAGACGTA
